>Addgene plasmid #154721 | pEPYC1CB0472 | depositor full sequence | sequence record 299655 | pEPYC1CB0472 sequence 7240 bps
GCAATTGTCTTCTGCACGAAGTGGTTTAAACTATCAGTGTTTGACAGGATATATTGGCGGGTAAACCTAA
GAGAAAAGAGCGTTTATTAGAATAATCGGATATTTAAAAGGGCGTGAAAAGGTTTATCCGTTCGTCCATT
TGTATGTGCATGCCAACCACAGGGTTCCCCAGATCAGGCGCTGGCTGCTGAACCCCCAGCCGGAACTGAC
CCCACAAGGCCCTAGCGTTTGCAATGCACCAGGTCATCATTGACCCAGGCGTGTTCCACCAGGCCGCTGC
CTCGCAACTCTTCGCAGGCTTCGCCGACCTGCTCGCGCCACTTCTTCACGCGGGTGGAATCCGATCCGCA
CATGAGGCGGAAGGTTTCCAGCTTGAGCGGGTACGGCTCCCGGTGCGAGCTGAAATAGTCGAACATCCGT
CGGGCCGTCGGCGACAGCTTGCGGTACTTCTCCCATATGAATTTCGTGTAGTGGTCGCCAGCAAACAGCA
CGACGATTTCCTCGTCGATCAGGACCTGGCAACGGGACGTTTTCTTGCCACGGTCCAGGACGCGGAAGCG
GTGCAGCAGCGACACCGATTCCAGGTGCCCAACGCGGTCGGACGTGAAGCCCATCGCCGTCGCCTGTAGG
CGCGACAGGCATTCCTCGGCCTTCGTGTAATACCGGCCATTGATCGACCAGCCCAGGTCCTGGCAAAGCT
CGTAGAACGTGAAGGTGATCGGCTCGCCGATAGGGGTGCGCTTCGCGTACTCCAACACCTGCTGCCACAC
CAGTTCGTCATCGTCGGCCCGCAGCTCGACGCCGGTGTAGGTGATCTTCACGTCCTTGTTGACGTGGAAA
ATGACCTTGTTTTGCAGCGCCTCGCGCGGGATTTTCTTGTTGCGCGTGGTGAACAGGGCAGAGCGGGCCG
TGTCGTTTGGCATCGCTCGCATCGTGTCCGGCCACGGCGCAATATCGAACAAGGAAAGCTGCATTTCCTT
GATCTGCTGCTTCGTGTGTTTCAGCAACGCGGCCTGCTTGGCCTCGCTGACCTGTTTTGCCAGGTCCTCG
CCGGCGGTTTTTCGCTTCTTGGTCGTCATAGTTCCTCGCGTGTCGATGGTCATCGACTTCGCCAAACCTG
CCGCCTCCTGTTCAAGACGACGCGAACGCTCCACGGCGGCCGATGGCGCGGGCAGGGCAGGGGGAGCCAG
TTGCACGCTGTCGCGCTCGATCTTGGCCGTAGCTTGCTGGACCATCGAGCCGACGGACTGGAAGGTTTCG
CGGGGCGCACGCATGACGGTGCGGCTTGCGATGGTTTCGGCATCCTCGGCGGAAAACCCCGCGTCGATCA
GTTCTTGCCTGTATGCCTTCCGGTCAAACGTCCGATTCATTCACCCTCCTTGCGGGATTGCCCCGACTCA
CGCCGGGGCAATGTGCCCTTATTCCTGATTTGACCCGCCTGGTGCCTTGGTGTCCAGATAATCCACCTTA
TCGGCAATGAAGTCGGTCCCGTAGACCGTCTGGCCGTCCTTCTCGTACTTGGTATTCCGAATCTTGCCCT
GCACGAATACCAGCGACCCCTTGCCCAAATACTTGCCGTGGGCCTCGGCCTGAGAGCCAAAACACTTGAT
GCGGAAGAAGTCGGTGCGCTCCTGCTTGTCGCCGGCATCGTTGCGCCACATCTAGGATCTGCCAGGAACC
GTAAAAAGGCCGCGTTGCTGGCGTTTTTCCATAGGCTCCGCCCCCCTGACGAGCATCACAAAAATCGACG
CTCAAGTCAGAGGTGGCGAAACCCGACAGGACTATAAAGATACCAGGCGTTTCCCCCTGGAAGCTCCCTC
GTGCGCTCTCCTGTTCCGACCCTGCCGCTTACCGGATACCTGTCCGCCTTTCTCCCTTCGGGAAGCGTGG
CGCTTTCTCATAGCTCACGCTGTAGGTATCTCAGTTCGGTGTAGGTCGTTCGCTCCAAGCTGGGCTGTGT
GCACGAACCCCCCGTTCAGCCCGACCGCTGCGCCTTATCCGGTAACTATCGTCTTGAGTCCAACCCGGTA
AGACACGACTTATCGCCACTGGCAGCAGCCACTGGTAACAGGATTAGCAGAGCGAGGTATGTAGGCGGTG
CTACAGAGTTCTTGAAGTGGTGGCCTAACTACGGCTACACTAGAAGAACAGTATTTGGTATCTGCGCTCT
GCTGAAGCCAGTTACCTTCGGAAAAAGAGTTGGTAGCTCTTGATCCGGCAAACAAACCACCGCTGGTAGC
GGTGGTTTTTTTGTTTGCAAGCAGCAGATTACGCGCAGAAAAAAAGGATCTCAAGAAGATCCTTTGATCT
TTTCTACGGGGTCTGACGCTCAGTGGAACGAAAACTCACGTTAAGGGATTTTGGTCATGAGATTATCAAA
AAGGATCTTCACCTAGATCCTTTTAAATTAAAAATGAAGTTTTAAATCAATCTAAAGTATATATGAGTAA
ACTTGGTCTGACAGTTACCAATGCTTAATCAGTGAGGCACCTATCTCAGCGATCTGTCTATTTCGTTCAT
CCATAGTTGCCTGACTCCCCGTCGTGTAGATAACTACGATACGGGAGGGCTTACCATCTGGCCCCAGTGC
TGCAATGATACCGCGAGAACCACGCTCACCGGCTCCAGATTTATCAGCAATAAACCAGCCAGCCGGAAGG
GCCGAGCGCAGAAGTGGTCCTGCAACTTTATCCGCCTCCATCCAGTCTATTAATTGTTGCCGGGAAGCTA
GAGTAAGTAGTTCGCCAGTTAATAGTTTGCGCAACGTTGTTGCCATTGCTACAGGCATCGTGGTGTCACG
CTCGTCGTTTGGTATGGCTTCATTCAGCTCCGGTTCCCAACGATCAAGGCGAGTTACATGATCCCCCATG
TTGTGCAAAAAAGCGGTTAGCTCCTTCGGTCCTCCGATCGTTGTCAGAAGTAAGTTGGCCGCAGTGTTAT
CACTCATGGTTATGGCAGCACTGCATAATTCTCTTACTGTCATGCCATCCGTAAGATGCTTTTCTGTGAC
TGGTGAGTACTCAACCAAGTCATTCTGAGAATAGTGTATGCGGCGACCGAGTTGCTCTTGCCCGGCGTCA
ATACGGGATAATACCGCGCCACATAGCAGAACTTTAAAAGTGCTCATCATTGGAAAACGTTCTTCGGGGC
GAAAACTCTCAAGGATCTTACCGCTGTTGAGATCCAGTTCGATGTAACCCACTCGTGCACCCAACTGATC
TTCAGCATCTTTTACTTTCACCAGCGTTTCTGGGTGAGCAAAAACAGGAAGGCAAAATGCCGCAAAAAAG
GGAATAAGGGCGACACGGAAATGTTGAATACTCATACTCTTCCTTTTTCAATATTATTGAAGCATTTATC
AAGGTTATTGTCTCATGAGCGGATACATATTTGAATGTATTTAGAAAAATAAACAAATAGGGGTTCCGCG
CACGAATTGGCCAGCGCTGCCATTTTTGGGGTGAGGCCGTTCGCGGCCGAGGGGCGCAGCCCCTGGGGGG
ATGGGAGGCCCGCGTTAGCGGGCCGGGAGGGTTCGAGAAGGGGGGGCACCCCCCTTCGGCGTGCGCGGTC
ACGCGCACAGGGCGCAGCCCTGGTTAAAAACAAGGTTTATAAATATTGGTTTAAAAGCAGGTTAAAAGAC
AGGTTAGCGGTGGCCGAAAAACGGGCGGAAACCCTTGCAAATGCTGGATTTTCTGCCTGTGGACAGCCCC
TCAAATGTCAATAGGTGCGCCCCTCATCTGTCAGCACTCTGCCCCTCAAGTGTCAAGGATCGCGCCCCTC
ATCTGTCAGTAGTCGCGCCCCTCAAGTGTCAATACCGCAGGGCACTTATCCCCAGGCTTGTCCACATCAT
CTGTGGGAAACTCGCGTAAAATCAGGCGTTTTCGCCGATTTGCGAGGCTGGCCAGCTCCACGTCGCCGGC
CGAAATCGAGCCTGCCCCTCATCTGTCAACGCCGCGCCGGGTGAGTCGGCCCCTCAAGTGTCAACGTCCG
CCCCTCATCTGTCAGTGAGGGCCAAGTTTTCCGCGAGGTATCCACAACGCCGGCGGCCGCGGTGTCTCGC
ACACGGCTTCGACGGCGTTTCTGGCGCGTTTGCAGGGCCATAGACGGCCGCCAGCCCAGCGGCGAGGGCA
ACCAGCCCGGTGAGCGTCGCAAAGGAGATCCTGATCTGACTGATGGGCTGCCTGTATCGAGTGGTGATTT
TGTGCCGAGCTGCCGGTCGGGGAGCTGTTGGCTGGCTGGTGGCAGGATATATTGTGGTGTAAACAAATTG
ACGCTTAGACAACTTAATAACACATTGCGGACGTTTTTAATGTACTGGGGTGGATGCAGTGGGCCCCACT
CTGTGAAGACAATGCCGAATTCGGATCCGGAGGGAGGCGTGTCGTTTTAGTGAGGATGAGCTAAGCACAT
ACGTCAGCCGATGCTGATCTTGCCTGCCTTGAAATTTCGGGAAACCTCCTCGAAAACTGGTACTTGTGTA
CAGGGCTCACTCTCTCTGCCGACAGTGGTCCCAAAAGGGCTCACTGCTAGGAGGACCGATGGCTTTGTCA
AAAGCTAAAAAAGATGATGCTGCTGATCTTTCCATCAACAAATAATCCAAGTAAGCCTCACATGTCTGAC
GTAAGGGATGACGCACATGCTGATCTTGCCTGCCCTATATAAGGTTTTGCTATTCATTGAAAGCAGTAGT
GACTGATTTGTATATATACTGTATTTTTACAACAATTACCAACAACAACAAACAACAAACAACATTACAA
TTACTATTTACAATTACAATGGAGGACGCCAAAAACATAAAGAAAGGCCCGGCGCCATTCTATCCGCTGG
AAGATGGAACCGCTGGAGAGCAACTGCATAAGGCTATGAAGAGATACGCCCTGGTTCCTGGAACAATTGC
TTTTACAGATGCACATATCGAGGTGGACATCACTTACGCTGAGTACTTCGAAATGTCCGTTCGGTTGGCA
GAAGCTATGAAACGATATGGGCTGAATACAAATCACAGAATCGTCGTATGCAGTGAAAACTCTCTTCAAT
TCTTTATGCCGGTGTTGGGCGCGTTATTTATCGGAGTTGCAGTTGCGCCCGCGAACGACATTTATAATGA
ACGTGAATTGCTCAACAGTATGGGCATTTCGCAGCCTACCGTGGTGTTCGTTTCCAAAAAGGGGTTGCAA
AAAATTTTGAACGTGCAAAAAAAGCTCCCAATCATCCAAAAAATTATTATCATGGATTCTAAAACGGATT
ACCAGGGATTTCAGTCGATGTACACGTTCGTCACATCTCATCTACCTCCCGGTTTTAATGAATACGATTT
TGTGCCAGAGTCCTTCGATAGGGACAAGACAATTGCACTGATCATGAACTCCTCTGGATCTACTGGTCTG
CCTAAAGGTGTCGCTCTGCCTCATAGAACTGCCTGCGTGAGATTCTCGCATGCCAGAGATCCTATTTTTG
GCAATCAAATCATTCCGGATACTGCGATTTTAAGTGTTGTTCCATTCCATCACGGTTTTGGAATGTTTAC
TACACTCGGATATTTGATATGTGGATTTCGAGTCGTCTTAATGTATAGATTTGAAGAAGAACTGTTTCTG
AGGAGCCTTCAGGATTACAAGATTCAAAGTGCGCTGCTGGTGCCAACCCTATTCTCCTTCTTCGCCAAAA
GCACTCTGATTGACAAATACGATTTATCTAATTTACACGAAATTGCTTCTGGTGGCGCTCCCCTCTCTAA
GGAAGTCGGGGAAGCGGTTGCCAAGAGGTTCCATCTGCCAGGTATCAGGCAAGGATATGGGCTCACTGAG
ACTACATCAGCTATTCTGATTACACCCGAGGGGGATGATAAACCGGGCGCGGTCGGTAAAGTTGTTCCAT
TTTTTGAAGCGAAGGTTGTGGATCTGGATACCGGGAAAACGCTGGGCGTTAATCAAAGAGGCGAACTGTG
TGTGAGAGGTCCTATGATTATGTCCGGTTATGTAAACAATCCGGAAGCGACCAACGCCTTGATTGACAAG
GATGGATGGCTACATTCTGGAGACATAGCTTACTGGGACGAGGACGAACACTTCTTCATCGTTGACCGCC
TGAAGTCTCTGATTAAGTACAAAGGCTATCAGGTGGCTCCCGCTGAATTGGAATCCATCTTGCTCCAACA
CCCCAACATCTTCGACGCAGGTGTCGCAGGTCTGCCCGACGATGACGCCGGTGAACTTCCCGCCGCCGTT
GTTGTTTTGGAGCACGGAAAGACGATGACGGAAAAAGAGATCGTGGATTACGTCGCCAGTCAAGTAACAA
CCGCGAAAAAGTTGCGCGGAGGAGTTGTGTTTGTGGACGAAGTACCGAAAGGTCTTACCGGAAAACTCGA
CGCAAGAAAAATCAGAGAGATCCTCATAAAGGCCAAGAAGGGCGGAAAGATCGCCGTGGGTTCGGATTAT
AAGGACCATGACGGAGACTATAAGGACCATGACCTCGACGCTGCAGCAGCGGATTATAAGGACGATGACG
ATAAGTGAGCTTGTCCTGCTTTAATGAGATATGCGAGAAGCCTATGATCGCATGATATTTGCTTTCAATT
CTGTTGTGCACGTTGTAAAAAACCTGAGCATGTGTAGCTCAGATCCTTACCGCCGGTTTCGGTTCATTCT
AATGAATATATCACCCGTTACTATCGTATTTTTATGAATAATATTCTCCGTTCAATTTACTGATTGTACC
CTACTACTTATATGTACAATATTAAAATGAAAACAATATATTGTGCTGAATAGGTTTATAGCGACATCTA
TGATAGAGCGCCACAATAACAAACAATTGCGTTTTATTATTACAAATCCAATTTTAAAAAAAGCGGCAGA
ACCGGTCAAACCTAAAAGACTGATTACATAAATCTTATTCAAATTTCAAAAGTGCCCCAGGGGCTAGTAT
CTACGACACACCGAGCGGCGAACTAATAACGCTCACTGAAGGGAACTCCGGTTCCCCGCCGGCGCGCATG
GGTGAGATTCCTTGAAGTTGAGTATTGGCCGTCCGCTCTACCGAAAGTTACGGGCACCATTCAACCCGGT
CCAGCACGGCGGCCGGGTAACCGACTTGCTGCCCCGAGAATTATGCAGCATTTTTTTGGTGTATGTGGGC
CCCAAATGAAGTGCAGGTCAAACCTTGACAGTGACGACAAATCGTTGGGCGGGTCCAGGGCGAATTTTGC
GACAACATGTCGAGGCTCAGCAGGACCGCT
Features (pLannotate 1.2.2; 15 found; start..end, strand, type, name):
     42..66      +  misc_feature   RB T-DNA repeat: right border repeat from nopaline C58 T-DNA
    178..198     -  CDS            TetR (fragment): tetracycline resistance regulatory protein; tetR
    225..1370    -  CDS            trfA: TRFA_ECOLX - Experimental evidence at protein level: Swiss-Prot protein existence level 1. Also involved in plasmid copy number control, promoting intermolecular coupling of protein bound iterons at oriV, which inhibits replication initiation. From Escherichia coli.
   1706..2294    -  rep_origin     ori: high-copy-number ColE1/pMB1/pBR322/pUC origin of replication
   2465..3325    -  CDS            AmpR: β-lactamase; bla; confers resistance to ampicillin, carbenicillin, and related antibiotics
   3326..3430    -  promoter       AmpR promoter: bla
   3517..4148    -  rep_origin     oriV: incP origin of replication
   4240..4264    +  misc_feature   LB T-DNA repeat: left border repeat from nopaline C58 T-DNA
   4396..4417    +  promoter       NOS promoter (fragment): nopaline synthase promoter
   4443..4462    +  promoter       CaMV 35S promoter (fragment): strong constitutive promoter from cauliflower mosaic virus
   4491..4515    +  promoter       CaMV 35S promoter (fragment): strong constitutive promoter from cauliflower mosaic virus
   4616..4637    +  promoter       CaMV 35S promoter (fragment): strong constitutive promoter from cauliflower mosaic virus
   4722..4777    +  misc_feature   TMV Ω: translational enhancer from the tobacco mosaic virus 5'-leader sequence (Gallie et al., 1988)
   4779..6428    +  CDS            luciferase: firefly luciferase; luc+; enhanced luc+ version of the luciferase gene
   6526..7233    +  terminator     OCS terminator: octopine synthase terminator
