[The description below was written by a language model from this plasmid's Addgene catalogue record and pLannotate feature annotations shown in this document.]
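Description:
pEPYC1CB0472 is a MoClo (Golden Gate modular cloning) Level 1 plasmid built in the pICH47732 acceptor backbone, carrying a single plant transcription unit that reports promoter activity through firefly luciferase. The 7,240 bp backbone is a binary-type vector. Nopaline-type left and right T-DNA border repeats flank the cargo, so the cassette lies within a region that Agrobacterium can transfer. The plasmid combines a high-copy ColE1/pUC-type origin for propagation in E. coli with the broad-host-range incP oriV and its trfA replication initiator, which support maintenance in other Gram-negative hosts such as Agrobacterium. Selection is by ampicillin resistance (β-lactamase under its own promoter). The insert was assembled through BsaI sites that were destroyed in the process, as is usual for Level 1 Golden Gate assemblies. A very short TetR match in the backbone is only a fragment.

The payload is annotated as MinSyn_106::TMV::LucF::Flag::ocsT. MinSyn_106 is a minimal synthetic plant promoter. The feature table does not annotate it as a single element but detects several short matches of about 20–25 bp to the NOS and CaMV 35S promoters upstream of the leader, consistent with a designed promoter that contains short motifs resembling these sequences. It is followed by the tobacco mosaic virus Ω 5′ leader, a translational enhancer, then the luc+ firefly luciferase coding sequence, and the octopine synthase terminator. The Flag tag named in the record is not separately annotated; its place in the name suggests it follows the luciferase coding sequence. The construct serves as a luciferase reporter for the strength of this rationally designed promoter in plant cells, and as a Level 1 module it can in principle be combined into higher-order multigene assemblies.
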