Addgene plasmid #154721: pEPYC1CB0472
Purpose: MoClo Level 1 luciferase reporter
Depositing lab: Nicola Patron. Depositing organization: Earlham Institute. Publication: Rational design of minimal synthetic promoters for plants. Cai YM, Kallam K, Tidd H, Gendarini G, Salzman A, Patron NJ. Nucleic Acids Res. 2020 Aug 28. pii: 5897334. doi: 10.1093/nar/gkaa682. PubMed 32856047.
Backbone
  Vector backbone: pICH47732
  Vector type: Synthetic Biology
Growth in bacteria
  Bacterial resistance: Ampicillin, 100 μg/mL
  Growth temperature: 37°C
  Growth strain: NEB Stable
  Copy number: High Copy
Gene/Insert
  Gene/Insert name: MinSyn_106 Firefly luciferase expression cassette [MinSyn_106::TMV::LucF::Flag::ocsT]
  Species: Synthetic
  Cloning method: Restriction Enzyme; 5′ cloning site BsaI (destroyed during cloning); 3′ cloning site BsaI (destroyed during cloning)
Terms and licenses: Academic/Nonprofit Terms; Industry Terms: Not Available to Industry
Depositor comments: Please visit https://www.biorxiv.org/content/10.1101/2020.05.14.095406v1 for bioRxiv preprint.
How to cite: pEPYC1CB0472 was a gift from Nicola Patron (Addgene plasmid # 154721 ; http://n2t.net/addgene:154721 ; RRID:Addgene_154721)
